Addgene plasmid #57747: Dendra2-Vimentin-N-18
Purpose: Localization: Intermediate Filaments, Excitation: 490 / 553, Emission: 507 / 573
Depositing lab: Michael Davidson. Depositing organization: Florida State University, Tallahassee.
Backbone
  Vector backbone: Dendra2-N1
  Backbone size w/o insert (bp): 4750
  Vector type: Mammalian Expression
  Selectable markers: Neomycin (select with G418)
Growth in bacteria
  Bacterial resistance: Kanamycin, 50 μg/mL
  Growth temperature: 37°C
  Growth strain: DH5alpha
  Copy number: High Copy
Gene/Insert
  Gene/Insert name: NM_003380.3 (alt name: NM_003380.3)
  Species: H. sapiens (human)
  Entrez Gene: VIM
  Promoter: CMV
  Tag / fusion protein: Dendra2 (C terminal on backbone)
  Cloning method: Unknown
  Sequencing primers: 5′ CMV-F; 3′ SV40pA-R
Terms and licenses: Academic/Nonprofit Terms; Industry Terms
Depositor comments: . Excitation = 490 / 553; Emission = 507 / 573
How to cite: Dendra2-Vimentin-N-18 was a gift from Michael Davidson (Addgene plasmid # 57747 ; http://n2t.net/addgene:57747 ; RRID:Addgene_57747)
