[The description below was written by a language model from this plasmid's Addgene catalogue record.]
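Description:
Dendra2-Vimentin-N-18 is a mammalian expression plasmid built on the Dendra2-N1 backbone (about 4.75 kb without the insert), designed to label intermediate filaments in living or fixed cells. It is maintained as a high-copy plasmid in E. coli under kanamycin selection, and it carries a neomycin resistance marker so that transfected mammalian cells can be selected with G418. The record does not include a feature table, so the origins of replication and other backbone elements are not itemised. The listing of an SV40 polyadenylation-region sequencing primer suggests an SV40 poly(A) signal lies downstream of the fusion cassette.

The insert is human vimentin (VIM, corresponding to the NM_003380.3 reference transcript), expressed from the CMV promoter, a strong constitutive promoter in most mammalian cell lines. Dendra2 is supplied by the backbone and fused to the C terminus of vimentin, in keeping with the N1-style layout in which the gene of interest sits upstream of the fluorescent protein. The "18" in the name probably refers to the length of the linker between the two proteins, but the record does not state this, and the cloning method is listed as unknown. Dendra2 is a green-to-red photoconvertible fluorescent protein. The two recorded spectral pairs correspond to its unconverted green state (excitation 490 nm, emission 507 nm) and its photoconverted red state (excitation 553 nm, emission 573 nm).

Because vimentin assembles into the intermediate filament network, the fusion serves as a localisation marker for these structures. The photoconvertible tag also suits experiments in which a chosen subpopulation of filaments is optically highlighted and followed over time, or photoactivation-based super-resolution imaging.
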