>Addgene plasmid #57747 | Dendra2-Vimentin-N-18 | depositor partial sequence | sequence record 88901 | insert sequence
CGTCAGATCCGCTAGCGCCACCATGTCCACCAGGTCCGTGTCCTCGTCCTCCTACCGCAGGATGTTCGGC
GGCCCGGGCACCGCGAGCCGGCCGAGCTCCAGCCGGAGCTACGTGACTACGTCCACCCGCACCTACAGCC
TGGGCAGCGCGCTGCGCCCCAGCACCAGCCGCAGCCTCTACGCCTCGTCCCCGGGCGGCGTGTATGCCAC
GCGCTCCTCTGCCGTGCGCCTGCGGAGCAGCGTGCCCGGGGTGCGGCTCCTGCAGGACTCGGTGGACTTC
TCGCTGGCCGACGCCATCAACACCGAGTTCAAGAACACCCGCACCAACGAGAAGGTGGAGCTGCAGGAGC
TGAATGACCGCTTCGCCAACTACATCGACAAGGTGCGCTTCCTGGAGCAGCAGAATAAGATCCTGCTGGC
CGAGCTCGAGCAGCTCAAGGGCCAAGGCAAGTCGCGCCTGGGGGACCTCTACGAGGAGGAGATGCGGGAG
CTGCGCCGGCAGGTGGACCAGCTAACCAACGACAAAGCCCGCGTCGAGGTGGAGCGCGACAACCTGGCCG
AGGACATCATGCGCCTCCGGGAGAAATTGCAGGAGGAGATGCTTCAGAGAGAGGAAGCCGAAAACACCCT
GCAATCTTTCAGACAGGATGTTGACAATGCGTCTCTGGCACGTCTTGACCTTGAACGCAAAGTGGAATCT
TTGCAAGAAGAGATTGCCTTTTTGAAGAAACTCCACGAAGAGGAAATCCAGGAGCTGCAGGCTCAGATTC
AGGAACAGCATGTCCAAATCGATGTGGATGTTTCCAAGCCTGACCTCACGGCTGCCCTGCGTGACGTACG
TCAGCAATATGAAAGTGTGGCTGCCAAGAACCTGCAGGAGGCAGAAGAATGGTACAAATCCAAGTTTGCT
GACCTCTCTGAGGCTGCCAACCGGAACAATGACGCCCTGCGCCAGGCAAAGCAGGAGTCCACTGAGTACC
GGAGACAGGTGCAGTCCCTCACCTGTGAAGTGGATGCCCTTAAAGGAACCAATGAGTCCCTGGAACGCCA
GATGCGTGAAATGGAAGAGAACTTTGCCGTTGAAGCTGCTAACTACCAAGACACTATTGGCCGCCTGCAG
GATGAGATTCAGAATATGAAGGAGGAAATGGCTCGTCACCTTCGTGAATACCAAGACCTGCTCAATGTTA
AGATGGCCCTTGACATTGAGATTGCCACCTACAGGAAGCTGCTGGAAGGCGAGGAGAGCAGGATTTCTCT
GCCTCTTCCAAACTTTTCCTCCCTGAACCTGAGGGAAACTAATCTGGATTCACTCCCTCTGGTTGATACC
CACTCAAAAAGGACACTTCTGATTAAGACGGTTGAAACTAGAGATGGACAGGTTATCAACGAAACTTCTC
AGCATCACGATGACCTTGAAAGCAGCGGTGGAGCAAGCGCAGCCAGTGGTAGCGCGGATCCACCGGTCGC
CACCATGAACACCCCGGGAATTAACCTGATCAAGGAGGACATGCGCGTGAAGGTGCACATGGAGGGCAAC
GTGAACGGCCACGCCTTCGTGATCGAGGGCGAGGGCAAGGGCAAGCCCTACGAGGGCACCCAGACCGCCA
ACCTGACCGTGAAGGAGGGCGCCCCCCTGCCCTTCAGCTACGACATCCTGACCACCGCCGTGCACTACGG
CAACCGGGTGTTCACCAAGTACCCCGAGGACATCCCCGACTACTTCAAGCAGAGCTTCCCCGAGGGCTAC
AGCTGGGAGCGCACCATGACCTTCGAGGACAAGGGCATCTGCACCATCCGCAGCGACATCAGCCTGGAGG
GCGACTGCTTCTTCCAGAACGTGCGCTTCAAGGGCACCAACTTCCCCCCCAACGGCCCCGTGATGCAGAA
GAAGACCCTGAAGTGGGAGCCCAGCACCGAGAAGCTGCACGTGCGCGACGGCCTGCTGGTGGGCAACATC
AACATGGCCCTGCTGCTGGAGGGCGGCGGCCACTACCTGTGCGACTTCAAGACCACCTACAAGGCCAAGA
AGGTGGTGCAGCTGCCCGACGCCCACTTCGTGGACCACCGCATCGAGATCCTGGGCAACGACAGCGACTA
CAACAAGGTGAAGCTGTACGAGCACGCCGTGGCCCGCTACAGCCCCCTGCCCAGCCAGGTGTGGTAAGCG
GCCGCGACTCTAGATCATAATCAGCCATACCACA
